>Addgene plasmid #23213 | Mfn2-Myc | depositor full sequence | sequence record 10630 | Author sequence
GACGGATCGGGAGATCTCCCGATCCCCTATGGTCGACTCTCAGTACAATCTGCTCTGATGCCGCATAGTT
AAGCCAGTATCTGCTCCCTGCTTGTGTGTTGGAGGTCGCTGAGTAGTGCGCGAGCAAAATTTAAGCTACA
ACAAGGCAAGGCTTGACCGACAATTGCATGAAGAATCTGCTTAGGGTTAGGCGTTTTGCGCTGCTTCGCG
ATGTACGGGCCAGATATACGCGTTGACATTGATTATTGACTAGTTATTAATAGTAATCAATTACGGGGTC
ATTAGTTCATAGCCCATATATGGAGTTCCGCGTTACATAACTTACGGTAAATGGCCCGCCTGGCTGACCG
CCCAACGACCCCCGCCCATTGACGTCAATAATGACGTATGTTCCCATAGTAACGCCAATAGGGACTTTCC
ATTGACGTCAATGGGTGGACTATTTACGGTAAACTGCCCACTTGGCAGTACATCAAGTGTATCATATGCC
AAGTACGCCCCCTATTGACGTCAATGACGGTAAATGGCCCGCCTGGCATTATGCCCAGTACATGACCTTA
TGGGACTTTCCTACTTGGCAGTACATCTACGTATTAGTCATCGCTATTACCATGGTGATGCGGTTTTGGC
AGTACATCAATGGGCGTGGATAGCGGTTTGACTCACGGGGATTTCCAAGTCTCCACCCCATTGACGTCAA
TGGGAGTTTGTTTTGGCACCAAAATCAACGGGACTTTCCAAAATGTCGTAACAACTCCGCCCCATTGACG
CAAATGGGCGGTAGGCGTGTACGGTGGGAGGTCTATATAAGCAGAGCTCTCTGGCTAACTAGAGAACCCA
CTGCTTACTGGCTTATCGAAATTAATACGACTCACTATAGGGAGACCCAAGCTGGCTAGCGTTTAAACGG
GCCCTCTAGACTCGAGTCCTTTTCATCTTTCTGACTCCAGCCATGTCCACGATGCCCAACCTGTGAAGGT
CTCTTACCAGCTAGAAACGAGATGTCCCTGCTCTTTTCTCGATGCAACTCCATCGTCACCGTCAAGAAGG
ATAAGCGACACATGGCTGAAGTGAATGCTTCCCCTCTCAAGCACTTTGTCACTGCCAAGAAAAAGATCAA
TGGAATCTTTGAGCAGCTGGGGGCCTACATCCAAGAGAGCGCCAGCTTCCTTGAAGACACCCACAGGAAC
ACAGAACTGGACCCGGTTACCACGGAAGAGCAGGTCCTGGACGTCAAAGGGTACCTGTCCAAGGTCAGGG
GTATCAGCGAAGTGCTGGCCAGGCGGCACATGAAGGTGGCTTTTTTTGGCCGGACGAGCAATGGGAAGAG
CACCGTGATCAATGCCATGCTCTGGGACAAAGTTCTGCCATCTGGGATTGGTCATACCACCAATTGCTTC
CTGCGGGTTGGGGGCACAGATGGCCATGAGGCCTTCCTCCTCACAGAGGGCTCAGAAGAGAAGAAGAGTG
TCAAGACTGTGAACCAACTGGCCCATGCCCTCCATCAGGACGAGCAGTTGCATGCAGGCAGCATGGTGAG
TGTGATGTGGCCCAACTCCAAGTGTCCGCTCCTGAAGGATGACCTCGTGCTGATGGACAGCCCTGGGATC
GATGTTACCACGGAGCTGGACAGCTGGATTGATAAGTTTTGCCTGGATGCTGATGTGTTTGTGCTGGTGG
CCAACTCAGAGTCCACGCTGATGCAGACGGAGAAGCAGTTCTTCCACAAAGTGAGTGAACGTCTCTCCCG
GCCCAACATCTTCATCCTGAACAACCGCTGGGATGCGTCTGCCTCGGAGCCTGAGTACATGGAGGAGGTG
CGGCGGCAGCACATGGAGCGCTGCACCAGCTTTCTGGTGGATGAGCTGGGCGTGGTGGATCGAGCTCAGG
CTGGGGACCGGATCTTCTTCGTGTCTGCCAAGGAGGTTCTCAGCGCCAGGGTCCAGAAAGCCCAGGGCAT
GCCAGAAGGAGGCGGCGCTCTCGCAGAAGGTTTTCAAGTGAGGATGTTTGAGTTTCAGAATTTCGAGAGG
CAGTTTGAGGAGTGCATTTCCCAGTCTGCAGTAAAGACCAAATTTGAGCAGCACACAGTCCGGGCCAAGC
AGATTGCAGAGGCCGTTCGTCTCATCATGGATTCCCTGCACATCGCAGCTCAGGAGCAGCGGGTTTATTG
CCTAGAAATGCGGGAAGAGCGGCAAGACCGGCTGAGGTTTATTGACAAGCAGCTGGAGCTCCTGGCTCAA
GACTACAAGCTGCGAATTAAGCAGATTACGGAGGAAGTGGAAAGGCAGGTGTCCACAGCCATGGCTGAAG
AGATCAGGCGCCTCTCTGTGCTAGTTGACGAGTACCAGATGGACTTCCACCCATCCCCAGTTGTCCTCAA
GGTTTATAAGAACGAGCTGCACCGCCATATAGAGGAAGGTCTGGGCCGGAACCTGTCTGACCGCTGCTCC
ACTGCCATTGCCAGTTCACTGCAGACTATGCAGCAGGACATGATAGACGGCTTGAAGCCCCTTCTTCCTG
TATCTATGCGGAATCAGATAGACATGCTGGTCCCTCGACAGTGTTTCTCCCTCAGCTATGACCTGAATTG
TGACAAGCTGTGTGCTGACTTTCAGGAGGACATCGAGTTCCACTTCTCCCTTGGATGGACTATGCTAGTG
AACAGGTTCCTGGGCCCCAAGAATAGCCGCCGGGCCTTGCTAGGCTACAGTGATCAGGTTCAGCGTCCTC
TCCCTCTGACACCTGCCAACCCCAGCATGCCCCCCTTGCCACAGAGCTCCCTCACCCAGGAGGAGCTCAT
GGTCTCCATGGTTACTGGCCTGGCCTCTCTGACGTCTAGGACCTCCATGGGCATTCTTGTGGTCGGAGGA
GTGGTGTGGAAGGCAGTGGGCTGGAGACTCATCGCCCTCTCCTTTGGACTGTATGGCCTCCTGTACGTCT
ATGAGCGACTGACCTGGACCACCAAAGCCAAAGAGAGGGCCTTCAAGCGCCAGTTTGTGGAATACGCCAG
TGAGAAGCTACAGCTCATCATCAGTTACACCGGCTCTAACTGCAGCCACCAAGTCCAGCAGGAATTGTCT
GGGACATTTGCTCATCTGTGCCAGCAAGTTGACATCACCCGAGATAATCTGGAGCAGGAAATTGCTGCCA
TGAACAAGAAAGTCGAGGCTCTGGATTCACTTCAGAGCAGAGCCAAACTGCTCAGGAATAAAGCTGGCTG
GTTGGACAGCGAACTCAACATGTTCACACACCAGTACCTGCAGCCCAGCAGAGGATCCTCTAGAGGTGAA
CAAAAGTTGATTTCTGAAGAAGATTTGAACGGTGAACAAAAGCTAATCTCCGAGGAAGACTTGAACGGTG
AACAAAAATTAATCTCAGAAGAAGACTTGAACGGATCCTCTAGAGGTGAACAAAAGTTGATTTCTGAAGA
AGATTTGAACGGTGAACAAAAGCTAATCTCCGAGGAAGACTTGAACGGTGAACAAAAATTAATCTCAGAA
GAAGACTTGAACGGATCCTCTAGAGGTGAACAAAAGTTGATTTCTGAAGAAGATTTGAACGGTGAACAAA
AGCTAATCTCCGAGGAAGACTTGAACGGTGAACAAAAATTAATCTCAGAAGAAGACTTGAACGGATCCTC
TAGAGGTGAACAAAAGTTGATTTCTGAAGAAGATTTGAACGGTGAACAAAAGCTAATCTCCGAGGAAGAC
TTGAACGGTGAACAAAAATTAATCTCAGAAGAAGACTTGAACGGATCCTCTAGAGGTGAACAAAAGTTGA
TTTCTGAAGAAGATTTGAACGGTGAACAAAAGCTAATCTCCGAGGAAGACTTGAACGGTGAACAAAAATT
AATCTCAGAAGAAGACTTGAACGGATCCGAGCTCGGTACCAAGCTTGGGCCCGAACAAAAACTCATCTCA
GAAGAGGATCTGAATAGCGCCGTCGACCATCATCATCATCATCATTGAGTTTAAACGGTCTCCAGCTTAA
GTTTAAACCGCTGATCAGCCTCGACTGTGCCTTCTAGTTGCCAGCCATCTGTTGTTTGCCCCTCCCCCGT
GCCTTCCTTGACCCTGGAAGGTGCCACTCCCACTGTCCTTTCCTAATAAAATGAGGAAATTGCATCGCAT
TGTCTGAGTAGGTGTCATTCTATTCTGGGGGGTGGGGTGGGGCAGGACAGCAAGGGGGAGGATTGGGAAG
ACAATAGCAGGCATGCTGGGGATGCGGTGGGCTCTATGGCTTCTGAGGCGGAAAGAACCAGCTGGGGCTC
TAGGGGGTATCCCC
[124 nt withheld, positions 4285-4408]
C
[32 nt withheld, positions 4410-4441]
CA
[57 nt withheld, positions 4444-4500]
A
[49 nt withheld, positions 4502-4550]
CCTTTGACGTTGGAGTCCACGTTCTTT
[37 nt withheld, positions 4578-4614]
ACCCTATCTCGGTCTATTCTTTTGATTTATAAGGGATTTTGGGGATTTCGGCCTATTGGTTAAAAAATGA
GCTGATTTAACAAAAATTTAACGCGAATTAATTCTGTGGAATGTGTGTCAGTTAGGGTGTGGAAAGTCCC
CAGGCTCCCCAGGCAGGCAGAAGTATGCAAAGCATGCATCTCAATTAGTCAGCAACCAGGTGTGGAAAGT
CCCCAGGCTCCCCAGCAGGCAGAAGTATGCAAAGCATGCATCTCAATTAGTCAGCAACCATAGTCCCGCC
CCTAACTCCGCCCATCCCGCCCCTAACTCCGCCCAGTTCCGCCCATTCTCCGCCCCATGGCTGACTAATT
TTTTTTATTTATGCAGAGGCCGAGGCCGCCTCTGCCTCTGAGCTATTCCAGAAGTAGTGAGGAGGCTTTT
TTGGAGGCCTAGGCTTTTGCAAAAAGCTCCCGGGAGCTTGTATATCCATTTTCGGATCTGATCAAGAGAC
AGGATGAGGATCGTTTCGCATGATTGAACAAGATGGATTGCACGCAGGTTCTCCGGCCGCTTGGGTGGAG
AGGCTATTCGGCTATGACTGGGCACAACAGACAATCGGCTGCTCTGATGCCGCCGTGTTCCGGCTGTCAG
CGCAGGGGCGCCCGGTTCTTTTTGTCAAGACCGACCTGTCCGGTGCCCTGAATGAACTGCAGGACGAGGC
AGCGCGGCTATCGTGGCTGGCCACGACGGGCGTTCCTTGCGCAGCTGTGCTCGACGTTGTCACTGAAGCG
GGAAGGGACTGGCTGCTATTGGGCGAAGTGCCGGGGCAGGATCTCCTGTCATCTCACCTTGCTCCTGCCG
AGAAAGTATCCATCATGGCTGATGCAATGCGGCGGCTGCATACGCTTGATCCGGCTACCTGCCCATTCGA
CCACCAAGCGAAACATCGCATCGAGCGAGCACGTACTCGGATGGAAGCCGGTCTTGTCGATCAGGATGAT
CTGGACGAAGAGCATCAGGGGCTCGCGCCAGCCGAACTGTTCGCCAGGCTCAAGGCGCGCATGCCCGACG
GCGAGGATCTCGTCGTGACCCATGGCGATGCCTGCTTGCCGAATATCATGGTGGAAAATGGCCGCTTTTC
TGGATTCATCGACTGTGGCCGGCTGGGTGTGGCGGACCGCTATCAGGACATAGCGTTGGCTACCCGTGAT
ATTGCTGAAGAGCTTGGCGGCGAATGGGCTGACCGCTTCCTCGTGCTTTACGGTATCGCCGCTCCCGATT
CGCAGCGCATCGCCTTCTATCGCCTTCTTGACGAGTTCTTCTGAGCGGGACTCTGGGGTTCGAAATGACC
GACCAAGCGACGCCCAACCTGCCATCACGAGATTTCGATTCCACCGCCGCCTTCTATGAAAGGTTGGGCT
TCGGAATCGTTTTCCGGGACGCCGGCTGGATGATCCTCCAGCGCGGGGATCTCATGCTGGAGTTCTTCGC
CCACCCCAACTTGTTTATTGCAGCTTATAATGGTTACAAATAAAGCAATAGCATCACAAATTTCACAAAT
AAAGCATTTTTTTCACTGCATTCTAGTTGTGGTTTGTCCAAACTCATCAATGTATCTTATCATGTCTGTA
TACCGTCGACCTCTAGCTAGAGCTTGGCGTAATCATGGTCATAGCTGTTTCCTGTGTGAAATTGTTATCC
GCTCACAATTCCACACAACATACGAGCCGGAAGCATAAAGTGTAAAGCCTGGGGTGCCTAATGAGTGAGC
TAACTCACATTAATTGCGTTGCGCTCACTGCCCGCTTTCCAGTCGGGAAACCTGTCGTGCCAGCTGCATT
AATGAATCGGCCAACGCGCGGGGAGAGGCGGTTTGCGTATTGGGCGCTCTTCCGCTTCCTCGCTCACTGA
CTCGCTGCGCTCGGTCGTTCGGCTGCGGCGAGCGGTATCAGCTCACTCAAAGGCGGTAATACGGTTATCC
ACAGAATCAGGGGATAACGCAGGAAAGAACATGTGAGCAAAAGGCCAGCAAAAGGCCAGGAACCGTAAAA
AGGCCGCGTTGCTGGCGTTTTTCCATAGGCTCCGCCCCCCTGACGAGCATCACAAAAATCGACGCTCAAG
TCAGAGGTGGCGAAACCCGACAGGACTATAAAGATACCAGGCGTTTCCCCCTGGAAGCTCCCTCGTGCGC
TCTCCTGTTCCGACCCTGCCGCTTACCGGATACCTGTCCGCCTTTCTCCCTTCGGGAAGCGTGGCGCTTT
CTCAATGCTCACGCTGTAGGTATCTCAGTTCGGTGTAGGTCGTTCGCTCCAAGCTGGGCTGTGTGCACGA
ACCCCCCGTTCAGCCCGACCGCTGCGCCTTATCCGGTAACTATCGTCTTGAGTCCAACCCGGTAAGACAC
GACTTATCGCCACTGGCAGCAGCCACTGGTAACAGGATTAGCAGAGCGAGGTATGTAGGCGGTGCTACAG
AGTTCTTGAAGTGGTGGCCTAACTACGGCTACACTAGAAGGACAGTATTTGGTATCTGCGCTCTGCTGAA
GCCAGTTACCTTCGGAAAAAGAGTTGGTAGCTCTTGATCCGGCAAACAAACCACCGCTGGTAGCGGTGGT
TTTTTTGTTTGCAAGCAGCAGATTACGCGCAGAAAAAAAGGATCTCAAGAAGATCCTTTGATCTTTTCTA
CGGGGTCTGACGCTCAGTGGAACGAAAACTCACGTTAAGGGATTTTGGTCATGAGATTATCAAAAAGGAT
CTTCACCTAGATCCTTTTAAATTAAAAATGAAGTTTTAAATCAATCTAAAGTATATATGAGTAAACTTGG
TCTGACAGTTACCAATGCTTAATCAGTGAGGCACCTATCTCAGCGATCTGTCTATTTCGTTCATCCATAG
TTGCCTGACTCCCCGTCGTGTAGATAACTACGATACGGGAGGGCTTACCATCTGGCCCCAGTGCTGCAAT
GATACCGCGAGACCCACGCTCACCGGCTCCAGATTTATCAGCAATAAACCAGCCAGCCGGAAGGGCCGAG
CGCAGAAGTGGTCCTGCAACTTTATCCGCCTCCATCCAGTCTATTAATTGTTGCCGGGAAGCTAGAGTAA
GTAGTTCGCCAGTTAATAGTTTGCGCAACGTTGTTGCCATTGCTACAGGCATCGTGGTGTCACGCTCGTC
GTTTGGTATGGCTTCATTCAGCTCCGGTTCCCAACGATCAAGGCGAGTTACATGATCCCCCATGTTGTGC
AAAAAAGCGGTTAGCTCCTTCGGTCCTCCGATCGTTGTCAGAAGTAAGTTGGCCGCAGTGTTATCACTCA
TGGTTATGGCAGCACTGCATAATTCTCTTACTGTCATGCCATCCGTAAGATGCTTTTCTGTGACTGGTGA
GTACTCAACCAAGTCATTCTGAGAATAGTGTATGCGGCGACCGAGTTGCTCTTGCCCGGCGTCAATACGG
GATAATACCGCGCCACATAGCAGAACTTTAAAAGTGCTCATCATTGGAAAACGTTCTTCGGGGCGAAAAC
TCTCAAGGATCTTACCGCTGTTGAGATCCAGTTCGATGTAACCCACTCGTGCACCCAACTGATCTTCAGC
ATCTTTTACTTTCACCAGCGTTTCTGGGTGAGCAAAAACAGGAAGGCAAAATGCCGCAAAAAAGGGAATA
AGGGCGACACGGAAATGTTGAATACTCATACTCTTCCTTTTTCAATATTATTGAAGCATTTATCAGGGTT
ATTGTCTCATGAGCGGATACATATTTGAATGTATTTAGAAAAATAAACAAATAGGGGTTCCGCGCACATT
TCCCCGAAAAGTGCCACCTGACGTC
Features (pLannotate 1.2.2; 23 found; start..end, strand, type, name):
     36..80      -  misc_feature   bom (fragment): basis of mobility region from pBR322
    235..614     +  enhancer       CMV enhancer: human cytomegalovirus immediate early enhancer
    615..818     +  promoter       CMV promoter: human cytomegalovirus (CMV) immediate early promoter
    814..847     +  LTR            5' LTR (truncated) (fragment): truncated 5' long terminal repeat (LTR) from HIV-1
    863..881     +  promoter       T7 promoter: promoter for bacteriophage T7 RNA polymerase
   1002..3272    +  CDS            Mfn2: MFN2_MOUSE - Also known as Kiaa0214, Marf. Experimental evidence at protein level: Swiss-Prot protein existence level 1. Mitochondrial outer membrane GTPase that mediates mitochondrial clustering and fusion (PubMed:12527753, PubMed:23921378, PubMed:23620051). Mitochondria are highly dynamic organelles, and their morphology is determined by the equilibrium between mitochondrial fusion and fission events. Overexpression induces the formation of mitochondrial networks. Membrane clustering requires GTPase activity and may involve a major rearrangement of the coiled coil domains (By similarity). Pl
   3288..3314    +  CDS            3xMyc (fragment): 3 tandem Myc epitope tags
   3324..3833    +  CDS            13xMyc: 13 tandem Myc epitope tags
   3948..3965    +  CDS            capTEV™ (fragment): composite tag for in vivo biotinylation, TEV protease cleavage, and 6xHis tagging
   4015..4239    +  polyA_signal   bGH poly(A) signal: bovine growth hormone polyadenylation signal
   4243..4264    +  promoter       SV40 promoter (fragment): SV40 enhancer and early promoter
   4285..4713    +  rep_origin     f1 ori (sequence partly withheld): f1 bacteriophage origin of replication; arrow indicates direction of (+) strand synthesis
   4727..5057    +  promoter       SV40 promoter: SV40 enhancer and early promoter
   5124..5915    +  CDS            neo: KKA2_KLEPN - Also known as kan, nptII. Experimental evidence at protein level: Swiss-Prot protein existence level 1. Resistance to kanamycin, neomycin, paromomycin, ribostamycin, butirosin and gentamicin B. From Klebsiella pneumoniae.
   5939..6097    +  CDS            ble (fragment): BLE_KLEPN - Experimental evidence at protein level: Swiss-Prot protein existence level 1. Binding protein with a strong affinity to the bleomycin family of antibiotics. Binds to CL990; an antimitotic-antibiotic compound. From Klebsiella pneumoniae.
   6092..6213    +  polyA_signal   SV40 poly(A) signal: SV40 polyadenylation signal
   6286..6302    -  protein_bind   lac operator: The lac repressor binds to the lac operator to inhibit transcription in E. coli. This inhibition can be relieved by adding lactose or isopropyl-β-D-thiogalactopyranoside (IPTG). lac repressor encoded by lacI
   6310..6340    -  promoter       lac promoter: promoter for the E. coli lac operon
   6355..6376    -  protein_bind   CAP binding site: CAP binding activates transcription in the presence of cAMP. E. coli catabolite activator protein
   6389..6481    -  CDS            lacI (fragment): lac repressor; lacI; The lac repressor binds to the lac operator to inhibit transcription in E. coli. This inhibition can be relieved by adding lactose or isopropyl-β-D-thiogalactopyranoside (IPTG).
   6664..7252    -  rep_origin     ori: high-copy-number ColE1/pMB1/pBR322/pUC origin of replication
   7423..8283    -  CDS            AmpR: β-lactamase; bla; confers resistance to ampicillin, carbenicillin, and related antibiotics
   8284..8388    -  promoter       AmpR promoter: bla
