[The description below was written by a language model from this plasmid's Addgene catalogue record and pLannotate feature annotations shown in this document.]
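Description:
Mfn2-Myc is a mammalian expression plasmid built on the pcDNA3.1(-)/Myc-His backbone, carrying the mouse Mfn2 coding sequence. Mfn2 encodes mitofusin 2, a mitochondrial outer membrane GTPase that mediates mitochondrial clustering and fusion. The depositor's full sequence is 8,419 nt. In bacteria the plasmid replicates from a high-copy ColE1/pUC-type origin and is selected with ampicillin through the β-lactamase gene and its own promoter. An f1 origin is also present, which in principle permits single-stranded DNA production.

Expression in mammalian cells is driven by the human cytomegalovirus immediate early enhancer and promoter, with transcripts terminated by the bovine growth hormone polyadenylation signal. A T7 promoter lies between the CMV promoter and the insert and could support in vitro transcription. The Mfn2 open reading frame is followed by a long array of tandem Myc epitopes, annotated as a partial 3xMyc block plus a 13xMyc block. This matches the depositor's note of 16 Myc tags at the C-terminus. A short downstream match to a His-containing composite tag most likely corresponds to the backbone's 6xHis tag, which the depositor also mentions. A separate cassette, with the SV40 early promoter driving the neomycin phosphotransferase gene and ending in an SV40 poly(A) signal, allows G418 selection of stably transfected cells. Small annotated fragments such as the HIV-1 LTR, ble and lacI hits appear to be short sequence matches rather than functional elements.

The heavily Myc-tagged protein suits sensitive detection by immunofluorescence, western blotting or immunoprecipitation. The associated publication concerns the roles of Mfn1 and Mfn2 in mitochondrial fusion and embryonic development.
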