Addgene plasmid #23213: Mfn2-Myc
Depositing lab: David Chan. Depositing organization: California Institute of Technology. Publication: Mitofusins Mfn1 and Mfn2 coordinately regulate mitochondrial fusion and are essential for embryonic development. Chen H, Detmer SA, Ewald AJ, Griffin EE, Fraser SE, Chan DC. J Cell Biol. 2003 Jan 20. 160(2):189-200. 10.1083/jcb.200211046 PubMed 12527753.
Backbone
  Vector backbone: pcDNA3.1(-)/Myc-His
  Backbone size w/o insert (bp): 5000
  Vector type: Mammalian Expression
Growth in bacteria
  Bacterial resistance: Ampicillin, 100 μg/mL
  Growth temperature: 37°C
  Growth strain: DH5alpha
  Copy number: Unknown
Gene/Insert
  Gene/Insert name: Mfn2
  Species: M. musculus (mouse)
  Entrez Gene: Mfn2 (a.k.a. D630023P19Rik, Fzo)
  Tag / fusion protein: Myc (C terminal on insert)
  Cloning method: Restriction Enzyme; 3′ cloning site BamHI (unknown if destroyed)
  Sequencing primers: 5′ CMV-F; 3′ BGH-rev
Terms and licenses: Academic/Nonprofit Terms; Industry Terms: Not Available to Industry
Depositor comments: 16 Myc tags and His tag at the C-terminus.
How to cite: Mfn2-Myc was a gift from David Chan (Addgene plasmid # 23213 ; http://n2t.net/addgene:23213 ; RRID:Addgene_23213)
