>Addgene plasmid #23213 | Mfn2-Myc | addgene partial sequence | sequence record 109384 | mMfn2-Fwd 5'-TTTGGACTGTATGGCCTCCT-3'
GACCTGGACCACCAAAGCCAAAGAGAGGGCCTTCAAGCGCCAGTTTGTGGAATACGCCAGTGAGAAGCTA
CAGCTCATCATCAGTTACACCGGCTCTAACTGCAGCCACCAAGTCCAGCAGGAATTGTCTGGGACATTTG
CTCATCTGTGCCAGCAAGTTGACATCACCCGAGATAATCTGGAGCAGGAAATTGCTGCCATGAACAAGAA
AGTCGAGGCTCTGGATTCACTTCAGAGCAGAGCCAAACTGCTCAGGAATAAAGCTGGCTGGTTGGACAGC
GAACTCAACATGTTCACACACCAGTACCTGCAGCCCAGCAGAGGATCCTCTAGAGGTGAACAAAAGTTGA
TTTCTGAAGAAGATTTGAACGGTGAACAAAAGCTAATCTCCGAGGAAGACTTGAACGGTGAACAAAAATT
AATCTCAGAAGAAGACTTGAACGGATCCTCTAGAGGTGAACAAAAGTTGATTTCTGAAGAAGATTTGAAC
GGTGAACAAAAGCTAATCTCCGAGGAAGACTTGAACGGTGAACAAAAATTAATCTCAGAAGAAGACTTGA
ACGGATCCTCTAGAGGTGAACAAAAGTTGATTTCTGAAGAAGATTTGAACGGTGAACAAAAGCTAATCTC
CGAGGAAGACTTGAACGGTGAACAAAAATTAATCTCAGAAGAAGACTTGAACGGATCCTCTAGAGGTGAA
CAAAAGTTGATTTCTGAAGAAGATTTGAACGGTGAACAAAAGCTAATCTCCGAGGAAGACTTGAACGGTG
AACAAAAATTAATCTCAGAAGAAGACTTGAACGGATCCTCTAGAGGTGAACAAAAGTTGATTTCTGAAGA
AGATTTGAACGGTGAACAAAAGCTAATCTCCGAGGAAGACTTGAACGGTGAACAAAAATTAATCTCAGAA
GAAGACTTGAACGGATCCGAGCTCGGTACCAAGCTTGGGCCCGAACAAAAACTCATCTCAGAAGAGGATC
TGAATAGCGCCGTCGACCATCATCATCATCATCATTGAGTTTAAACGG
