>Addgene plasmid #23213 | Mfn2-Myc | addgene partial sequence | sequence record 109385 | CMV-F 5'-CGCAAATGGGCGGTAGGCGTG-3'
CTATATAAGCAGAGCTCTCTGGCTAACTAGAGAACCCACTGCTTACTGGCTTATCGAAATTAATACGACT
CACTATAGGGAGACCCAAGCTGGCTAGCGTTTAAACGGGCCCTCTAGACTCGAGTCCTTTTCATCTTTCT
GACTCCAGCCATGTCCACGATGCCCAACCTGTGAAGGTCTCTTACCAGCTAGAAACGAGATGTCCCTGCT
CTTTTCTCGATGCAACTCCATCGTCACCGTCAAGAAGGATAAGCGACACATGGCTGAAGTGAATGCTTCC
CCTCTCAAGCACTTTGTCACTGCCAAGAAAAAGATCAATGGAATCTTTGAGCAGCTGGGGGCCTACATCC
AAGAGAGCGCCAGCTTCCTTGAAGACACCCACAGGAACACAGAACTGGACCCGGTTACCACGGAAGAGCA
GGTCCTGGACGTCAAAGGGTACCTGTCCAAGGTCAGGGGTATCAGCGAAGTGCTGGCCAGGCGGCACATG
AAGGTGGCTTTTTTTGGCCGGACGAGCAATGGGAAGAGCACCGTGATCAATGCCATGCTCTGGGACAAAG
TTCTGCCATCTGGGATTGGTCATACCACCAATTGCTTCCTGCGGGTTGGGGGCACAGATGGCCATGAGGC
CTTCCTCCTCACAGAGGGCTCAGAAGAGAAGAAGAGTGTCAAGACTGTGAACCAACTGGCCCATGCCCTC
CATCAGGACGAGCAGTTGCATGCAGGCAGCATGGTGAGTGTGATGTGGCCCAACTCCAAGTGTCCGCTCC
TGAAGGATGACCTCGTGCTGATGGACAGCCCTGGGATCGATGTTACCACGGAGCTGGACAGCTGGATTGA
TAAGTTTTGCCTGGATGCTGATGTGTTTGTGCTGGTGGCCAACTCAGAGTCCACGCTGATGCAGACGGAG
AAGCAGTTCTTCCACAAAGTGAGTGAACGTCTCTCCCGGCCCAACATCTTCATCCTGAACAACCGCTGGG
ATGCGTCTGCCTCGG
