>Addgene plasmid #23213 | Mfn2-Myc | addgene partial sequence | sequence record 109386 | BGH-rev 5'-TAGAAGGCACAGTCGAGG-3'
CTTAAGCTGGAGACCGTTTAAACTCAATGATGATGATGATGATGGTCGACGGCGCTATTCAGATCCTCTT
CTGAGATGAGTTTTTGTTCGGGCCCAAGCTTGGTACCGAGCTCGGATCCGTTCAAGTCTTCTTCTGAGAT
TAATTTTTGTTCACCGTTCAAGTCTTCCTCGGAGATTAGCTTTTGTTCACCGTTCAAATCTTCTTCAGAA
ATCAACTTTTGTTCACCTCTAGAGGATCCGTTCAAGTCTTCTTCTGAGATTAATTTTTGTTCACCGTTCA
AGTCTTCCTCGGAGATTAGCTTTTGTTCACCGTTCAAATCTTCTTCAGAAATCAACTTTTGTTCACCTCT
AGAGGATCCGTTCAAGTCTTCTTCTGAGATTAATTTTTGTTCACCGTTCAAGTCTTCCTCGGAGATTAGC
TTTTGTTCACCGTTCAAATCTTCTTCAGAAATCAACTTTTGTTCACCTCTAGAGGATCCGTTCAAGTCTT
CTTCTGAGATTAATTTTTGTTCACCGTTCAAGTCTTCCTCGGAGATTAGCTTTTGTTCACCGTTCAAATC
TTCTTCAGAAATCAACTTTTGTTCACCTCTAGAGGATCCGTTCAAGTCTTCTTCTGAGATTAATTTTTGT
TCACCGTTCAAGTCTTCCTCGGAGATTAGCTTTTGTTCACCGTTCAAATCTTCTTCAGAAATCAACTTTT
GTTCACCTCTAGAGGATCCTCTGCTGGGCTGCAGGTACTGGTGTGTGAACATGTTGAGTTCGCTGTCCAA
CCAGCCAGCTTTATTCCTGAGCAGTTTGGCTCTGCTCTGAAGTGAATCCAGAGCCTCGACTTTCTTGTTC
ATGGCAGCAATTTCCTGCTCCAGATTATCTCGGGTGATGTCAACTTGCTGGCACAGATGAGCAAATGTCC
CAGACAATTCCTGCTGGACTTGGTGGCTGCAGTTAGAGCCGGTGTAACTGATGATGAGCTGTAGCTTCTC
ACTGGCGTATTCCACAAACTGGCGCTTGAAGGC
